>Addgene plasmid #190047 | BiFC2 | addgene full sequence | sequence record 377525 | Addgene NGS Result
AAACCGCCTCTCCCCGCGCGTTGGCCGATTCATTAATGCAGCTGGCACGACAGGTTTCCCGACTGGAAAG
CGGGCAGTGAGCGCAACGCAATTAATGTGAGTTAGCTCACTCATTAGGCACCCCAGGCTTTACACTTTAT
GCTTCCGGCTCGTATGTTGTGTGGAATTGTGAGCGGATAACAATTTCACACAGGAAACAGCTATGACCAT
GATTACGCCAAGCTATTTAGGTGACACTATAGAATACTCAAGCTATGCATCAAGCTTGGTACCGAGCTCG
GATCCACTAGTAACGGCCGCCAGTGTGCTGGAATTCGCCCTTGGATCCAATCATCACTGGTGGGGGTCAA
GAAAGAGGTTTGAGATCAGGTACTTTGGCACCACCATTAGTAGCTGGGTTTGGTGAAGCTGCAAGATTAA
TGAAACAAGAATCTGCATTTGACAAGAAACATATTGAGAGGTTATCTACTAAATTGAAGAACGGTTTGTT
ATCCATTCCATCTACTCAGTTTAACGGTTGTAATAACCCAACATATCAATACCCAGGTTGTGTGAATGTT
TCCTTTGCATACATTGAAGGGGAATCTTTGTTAATGGCATTGAAAGATATTGCATTGAGTTCTGGTTCTG
CATGTACCTCTGCATCTTTGGAACCATCGTATGTTTTACATGCTTTGGGTGCCGATGATGCCTTGGCTCA
TTCTTCCATTAGATTCGGTATTGGTAGATTCACCACTGAAGCAGAAGTTGACTATGTTATTCAAGCAATT
AATGAAAGAGTTGATTTCTTGAGAAAGATGTCTCCATTATGGGAAATGGTTCAAGAAGGTATTGACTTGA
ACTCTATCGAATGGAGTGGACATTAAGGTTTTTTGTTTTTTTGTAATTTGTGTTGTTATGTGTAATTATC
GTGTATAGAGTAATTTCGGAAATTGTACTTTCGTTCATGTATCTGAACCAGATGAATAATACGTTCGTAT
TGTTGAAGAATGACTAACTCCTGTAACGGCGTGCGTGGGTTCCGCAGCCGGGTTCAATTTTTTTTTTCTT
GTTCACTATAAAAATATATAATAAACGAAAAAAATCCGAGGGACTCAGGCTATGAAATTTTTCACTCAAG
AATTTTTTTTCCTTCATCCTTAATTCCTTTATTCACTACCCAAACCCACAATGTCAGTTAAAACTAAAAC
TATTACAATTTTACCAGGTGATCACGTCGGTACCGAAATTGTCAATGAAGCTATCAAAGTTTTAGAAGCA
ATTGAAGCTGCCACTCCTTACCAAAAAATCCATTTCGATTTCAAACATCATTTAATCGGTGGTGCTGCCA
TTGATGCCACTGGTGTCCCATTGCCAGATGACGCACTTGAAAGTGCCAAAAAATCTGATGCCGTCTTATT
GGGTGCTGTTGGTGGACCAAAATGGGGGACTGGCGCCGTTCGTCCAGAACAAGGTTTATTAAAGATTCGT
AAAGAATTGAACCTTTATGCTAACATCAGACCATGTAACTTTGCCAGTGACTCCTTATTGGAATTATCCC
CATTGAGACCAGAAGTCGTTAAAGGTACAAACTTGATCATTGTTCGTGAATTAGTTGGTGGTATTTATTT
CGGTGATCGTGAAGAACAAGAAGAAAGTGAAGATAAACAAACCGCATGGGATACTGAAAAATACACCGTC
GATGAAGTCACCAGAATCACCCGTATGGCTGCCTTCATGGCTTTACAACATAACCCACCATTACCAATCT
GGTCATTGGATAAGGCTAATGTTTTAGCTTCTTCTAGATTATGGAGAAGAACTGTCGATAAAGTGATTTC
TGAAGAGTTCCCAACTTTGTCTGTTCAACATCAATTGATTGACTCCGCCGCCATGATTTTAATTCAAAAC
CCAACCAAATTGAATGGTATAATCATCACTTCTAACATGTTTGGTGATATCATTTCCGATGAAGCTTCAG
TTATTCCAGGTTCCTTGGGTTTATTACCATCTGCATCTTTGGCTTCATTGCCAGATACCAACACCGCTTT
TGGTCTTTATGAACCATGTCACGGTTCTGCTCCTGATTTACCAGCCAATAAAGTTAACCCAATTGCTACT
ATTTTATCTGCTGCTTCTATGTTGAGATTATCTTTGGATTGTGTGAAAGAAGCTGAAGCTTTAGAAGAAG
CCGTGAAACAAGTCTTGGATAAAGGTATCAGAACTGCAGATTTAAGAGGTACCAGTTCAGCTACTGAAGT
TGGTGACGCGATTGTCGAAGCTGTTACTAAAATCTTAAAAGAAAAAGCTTAAGTAAAGTATACACAAAAT
TTAACGAATATTATTAATACAAAATGAACACCACCTAAATACTTTTTTTTAAAAATGTACCGACTCTTCT
AAAAATTGCGATAATTCAATATCGGAAATTTCTCTCACCGGTTTACTTGGATCTTCGGAAATAAATCTAT
TTGAAGTAATGGTAGCCTCACTTGATTCTGATTGGCTCTTTCTAGACATGGGTAGGTAAGGGCGAATTCT
GCAGATATCCATCACACTGGCGGCCGGCCGCTCGAGCATGCATCTAGAGGGCCCAATTCGCCCTATAGTG
AGTCGTATTACAATTCACTGGCCGTCGTTTTACAACGTCGTGACTGGGAAAACCCTGGCGTTACCCAACT
TAATCGCCTTGCAGCACATCCCCCTTTCGCCAGCTGGCGTAATAGCGAAGAGGCCCGCACCGATCGACCA
GATCAAAATGCTAGAACAAATTACGTCTGCATCAACAGTCATCTTCCTTATTTGCATAAATGCTAAAATG
GCAAACCTGTAAACCGTTTGAAAAGCAAATTGAGATAGTTAGCTCGGTTTTTTTTTCACGTGGCCATAAT
CCAACAAAAAAAAGGAATTTAAGGGGGGAGAGAAGGAGGCTTGAATTTGTACCACAGAGCGAGCAAGAAA
TTAATAATATACTTGGCTTAGCTGAAATGAGAATGAAAAAGCAAATTTCAAGTGAAACACCACTACTAGC
CAAGTAAATTGGCCAATTTGCTCTCGTGCTTTAATTTCCTAACAAGCTTTTGAGACCGAAAAAAATCAAC
CAATGATGATGGAAAAATACTTCCGGGAGTCAATTTATCCATAATTTCACGTCGTTTTTTTTTTGCACAT
GGCAAATATATTGGAATCCTGAGATTTTCTTGGAGTCGTGTACAATAACACCAGGCGGGAACATGCCGTT
ATGATCCAGCATAGCGGCCGCTATGTGTTCAAATATTGAAACCGTGAAACCAGTTTGATACAGCTGATAT
TGTGTGCTAAAAAAAGATGAGCACCGAAAGAGTCTTTAGTTTATTGCCAAGTAAAGGGTCAAAGAATACC
TATTCTTTATGAACACAGACTTGCTCTAATGGTGAATTAGTGTGGAGTAATAGAGAAGGAGGCGAAACAA
AAATAATTGGTTAAACACTCGAATGTCACACAATCCTAAATAGGTTAAATTCAGTTACCGCCGTGATGCG
GGAACAAAGCCGAGCGGTAATATTTTTGGATTCTATGTTTTTTTGGTGTATATTGCACGACTTGGTGCCA
ACAACTGGTGTTCCAACGCACAAAACTAGGTTCAACTGGATACTGTTTTCTAGAAATTATTTGCGGCAAT
TCATGATTACGGTCCTAAATTTGAAATAAAAGTTTCCAATTATGTGTCTTGACAATTTCCATTGGGTTCA
AAAAGATCTAGAATGTATGTAATTACGCAACAATTTGCATGCAAAGAAATAAAAACAAACCTAAAATCCA
ACTGCTGTTGTTCTGGTGATGATGTAGTAAAATAAGAGCACGGCCAAGAACAAGGTGATTTACGTACGGC
AGTTTAAGGTTTACACCTATAAAAGAGAGAGCCGTTATCGTCTGTTTGTGGATGTACAGAGTGATATTAT
TGACACGCCGGGGCGACGGATGGTGATCCCCCTGGCCAGTGCACGTCTGCTGTCAGATAAAGTCTCCCGT
GAACTTTACCCGGTGGTGCATATCGGGGATGAAAGCTGGCGCATGATGACCACCGATATGGCCAGTGTGC
CGGTCTCCGTTATCGGGGAAGAAGTGGCTGATCTCAGCCACCGCGAAAATGACATCAAAAACGCCATTAA
CCTGATGTTCTGGGGAATATAAATGTCAGGCATGAGATTATCAAAAAGGATCTTCACCTAGATCCTTTTC
ACGTAGAAAGCCAGTCCGCAGAAACGGTGCTGACCCCGGATGAATGTCAGCTACTGGGCTATCTGGACAA
GGGAAAACGCAAGCGCAAAGAGAAAGCAGGTAGCTTGCAGTGGGCTTACATGGCGATAGCTAGACTGGGC
GGTTTTATGGACAGCAAGCGAACCGGAATTGCCAGCTGGGGCGCCCTCTGGTAAGGTTGGGAAGCCCTGC
AAAGTAAACTGGATGGCTTTCTTGCCGCCAAGGATCTGATGGCGCAGGGGATCAAGCTCTGATCAAGAGA
CAGGATGAGGATCGTTTCGCATGATTGAACAAGATGGATTGCACGCAGGTTCTCCGGCCGCTTGGGTGGA
GAGGCTATTCGGCTATGACTGGGCACAACAGACAATCGGCTGCTCTGATGCCGCCGTGTTCCGGCTGTCA
GCGCAGGGGCGCCCGGTTCTTTTTGTCAAGACCGACCTGTCCGGTGCCCTGAATGAACTGCAAGACGAGG
CAGCGCGGCTATCGTGGCTGGCCACGACGGGCGTTCCTTGCGCAGCTGTGCTCGACGTTGTCACTGAAGC
GGGAAGGGACTGGCTGCTATTGGGCGAAGTGCCGGGGCAGGATCTCCTGTCATCTCACCTTGCTCCTGCC
GAGAAAGTATCCATCATGGCTGATGCAATGCGGCGGCTGCATACGCTTGATCCGGCTACCTGCCCATTCG
ACCACCAAGCGAAACATCGCATCGAGCGAGCACGTACTCGGATGGAAGCCGGTCTTGTCGATCAGGATGA
TCTGGACGAAGAGCATCAGGGGCTCGCGCCAGCCGAACTGTTCGCCAGGCTCAAGGCGAGCATGCCCGAC
GGCGAGGATCTCGTCGTGACCCATGGCGATGCCTGCTTGCCGAATATCATGGTGGAAAATGGCCGCTTTT
CTGGATTCATCGACTGTGGCCGGCTGGGTGTGGCGGACCGCTATCAGGACATAGCGTTGGCTACCCGTGA
TATTGCTGAAGAGCTTGGCGGCGAATGGGCTGACCGCTTCCTCGTGCTTTACGGTATCGCCGCTCCCGAT
TCGCAGCGCATCGCCTTCTATCGCCTTCTTGACGAGTTCTTCTGAATTATTAACGCTTACAATTTCCTGA
TGCGGTATTTTCTCCTTACGCATCTGTGCGGTATTTCACACCGCATCAGGTGGCACTTTTCGGGGAAATG
TGCGCGGAACCCCTATTTGTTTATTTTTCTAAATACATTCAAATATGTATCCGCTCATGAGACAATAACC
CTGATAAATGCTTCAATAATAGCACGTGAGGAGGGCCACCATGGCCAAGTTGACCAGTGCCGTTCCGGTG
CTCACCGCGCGCGACGTCTTCCAATTAGAGGTTGTGGATGCAAAATTGAAAAAAAAATGACTATTGGTAG
CGTGTTCTATTTTTCTTATGCGCTGAAAAACTACGAACAATTGTCTATTCCAAGCCTGTGGCTTTTTTTG
GTGATTCACAATACATAAATTGGCAAATACCTCTTCTATAGACTTTAACCTTTGATGAAATGGTATGGAT
AAACCACTTTTGTGGTCAGGGTATATATATTTTTATTCCAATCTGGCCTTTATAAATTCAAATTTCCAAG
GGGACTCTGCTAAACCTTCTGATATAACTATAACTCTAATAATGGCTGTAAAAAGTGTGAAAAAAAGATG
ATATTCACAAAAAAGATAAAGGGGATTTCATATTGGGTATCTAGATTTAAACATCGTATTTCAACAATGA
AACTAGAATCAATACGAAATCCAGGGCACAACTGTGTTCATTCCCTTGGGAATTATACTGAGTAATGGGA
AGAATGTGCAAAAAATACCCGTGTCTTATATAATTTCCATTTGTGTAGGGCTTAAAAGTGGACAACTTCA
GGTTACGAAACCACGAAAATGTCTAAACGTTTGATCAAATTCGTAACTCATGGAAAATCACAGCAACAAA
TTAAGGATGGATATATCCGGTACTTACAAATAAAAACACTAAAGAAGTATAAATTTTGAACTGAAATTCT
ATAGAAAATCTTTTTTTTTGGGTAAAATTATGCGATTGTGGCTCATAGTAACGTAATCATACAGTTCAAC
AAACATCATTTTGTCAAAGGATTTCTAATCCTATTCTTTTTCTACTTGGCTTTTGAGTATATATATATAT
ATATATACATCCTTTGTTCATCATCATGTTCGATTGAATTTTTTTCTTGGTTGTTATTAGATTGTCTACT
TGAGTTTTTCTTGGTGCAAATTGTGGTGTTTTTCTAACAAATTTTTCAACATTTAAAGTATTTCTGGAAC
TTTTCTACAAGGAACGACATAGATCCATTAATGCGCCCCTCTAAAACAATACCCATAATGTCTTCTTAAG
TATGCATCTGCTTATAAATGTTTCTGGATTTACTTTAGTTAGAATGTCGACACGACAATGAACTATTGCT
GTAGATCACGTGCGATCACTGAATTATGAGTTTCTTTTTATTTTTCTTTTTGGGCTTTTTTTTTTGCAAT
TTTTTTTTTCCACCTTTGCCAATTGCGTAGTCACATATAATGTATACAATTTTTGCAACTCTGACACTAT
AATTGATCCAATAATAAAGTATATAATAGATCATCAAGTATACGTAATCTCCCCAAAAAAAAAATTGCAT
AAAATAAAATCTATAAACCTTTTTTAGATTTTTAGTTGTTCCTTTTTTCTTTCTATTCTTCAACTTCCAA
GTGTTGTCACTTTCTTCCTGTTAACTATATTTAAAAGTAAATACCCTCCCCAGAAAACTCCGGAATGAGC
CTAGGGACCCGGGGGCGCGCCGGAGGTGGAGGTTCTGGTGGAGGTGGTTCAGCTAGCATGTCTAAAGGTG
AAGAATTATTCACTGGTGTTGTCCCAATTTTGGTTGAATTAGATGGTGATGTTAATGGTCACAAATTTTC
TGTCTCCGGTGAAGGTGAAGGTGATGCTACTTACGGTAAATTGACCTTAAAATTGATTTGTACTACTGGT
AAATTGCCAGTTCCATGGCCAACCTTAGTCACTACTTTAGGTTATGGTTTGCAATGTTTTGCTAGATACC
CAGATCATATGAAACAACATGACTTTTTCAAGTCTGCCATGCCAGAAGGTTATGTTCAAGAAAGAACTAT
TTTTTTCAAAGATGACGGTAACTACAAGACCAGAGCTGAAGTCAAGTTTGAAGGTGATACCTTAGTTAAT
AGAATCGAATTAAAAGGTATTGATTTTAAAGAAGATGGTAACATTTTAGGTCACAAATTGGAATACAACT
ATAACTCTCACAATGTTTACATCACTGCTGACAAACAAAAGAATGGTATCAAAGCTAACTTCAAAATTAG
ACACAACATTGAATAAACGCGTAGTACTTAACCGCGCCGTCGACGAGTGAAATTCTGGAAATCTGGAAAT
CTGGTTTTGTATTCTTGTTATTCTTCTTTTTGTTATTACATATATAACTTGTTACTTTTTTAAAAAAATC
TTTGTTTATTTTATAAATATATAAAACTAAATTTAAGAAAAAGAGAAAAATGTTTTATTTGAGAGATTGA
AATTTTACTTGAATTTAGCTTAGCTTTTATAAAGTATTATTATGTAAAAAAACAAAACAAATATACATTA
AAAAGTTAAGACTATAAAATAGCCACCCAAGGCATTTCTATATCTTGTTGTTGTTGTTTTCATCTTCTGT
ATCAGAGGAACTTATTTTATTATTTTCGTCACGGGTATTTTCTCTTGTTTGATGATTCATCCCATTCATT
CCATCATAAAATTCTAGAAGGACCACCTTTGATTGTAAATAGTAATAATTACCACCCTTATTTAATTATT
TATTTAACTTATTTATTTATTTATTATACATATATACAAATCTAATAAAGTGAAAATCTCCCCCTTCACA
CGTGGCCGAGGAGCAGGACTGACACGTGCTAAAACTTCATTTTTAATTTAAAAGGATCTAGGTGAAGATC
CTTTTTGATAATCTCATGACCAAAATCCCTTAACGTGAGTTTTCGTTCCACTGAGCGTCAGACCCCGTAG
AAAAGATCAAAGGATCTTCTTGAGATCCTTTTTTTCTGCGCGTAATCTGCTGCTTGCAAACAAAAAAACC
ACCGCTACCAGCGGTGGTTTGTTTGCCGGATCAAGAGCTACCAACTCTTTTTCCGAAGGTAACTGGCTTC
AGCAGAGCGCAGATACCAAATACTGTTCTTCTAGTGTAGCCGTAGTTAGGCCACCACTTCAAGAACTCTG
TAGCACCGCCTACATACCTCGCTCTGCTAATCCTGTTACCAGTGGCTGCTGCCAGTGGCGATAAGTCGTG
TCTTACCGGGTTGGACTCAAGACGATAGTTACCGGATAAGGCGCAGCGGTCGGGCTGAACGGGGGGTTCG
TGCACACAGCCCAGCTTGGAGCGAACGACCTACACCGAACTGAGATACCTACAGCGTGAGCTATGAGAAA
GCGCCACGCTTCCCGAAGGGAGAAAGGCGGACAGGTATCCGGTAAGCGGCAGGGTCGGAACAGGAGAGCG
CACGAGGGAGCTTCCAGGGGGAAACGCCTGGTATCTTTATAGTCCTGTCGGGTTTCGCCACCTCTGACTT
GAGCGTCGATTTTTGTGATGCTCGTCAGGGGGGCGGAGCCTATGGAAAAACGCCAGCAACGCGGCCTTTT
TACGGTTCCTGGCCTTTTGCTGGCCTTTTGCTCACATGTTCTTTCCTGCGTTATCCCCTGATTCTGTGGA
TAACCGTATTACCGCCTTTGAGTGAGCTGATACCGCTCGCCGCAGCCGAACGACCGAGCGCAGCGAGTCA
GTGAGCGAGGAAGCGGAAGAGCGCCCAATACGC
Features (pLannotate 1.2.2; 19 found; start..end, strand, type, name):
     93..114     +  protein_bind   CAP binding site: CAP binding activates transcription in the presence of cAMP. E. coli catabolite activator protein
    129..159     +  promoter       lac promoter: promoter for the E. coli lac operon
    167..183     +  protein_bind   lac operator: The lac repressor binds to the lac operator to inhibit transcription in E. coli. This inhibition can be relieved by adding lactose or isopropyl-β-D-thiogalactopyranoside (IPTG). lac repressor encoded by lacI
    225..243     +  promoter       SP6 promoter: promoter for bacteriophage SP6 RNA polymerase
    321..863     +  CDS            NFS1 (fragment): NFS1_CANAL - Also known as SPL1 From Candida albicans (strain SC5314 / ATCC MYA-2876) (Yeast).
   1186..2277    +  CDS            LEU2: LEU3_YEAST - Experimental evidence at protein level: Swiss-Prot protein existence level 1. Catalyzes the oxidation of 3-carboxy-2-hydroxy-4- methylpentanoate (3-isopropylmalate) to 3-carboxy-4-methyl-2- oxopentanoate. The product decarboxylates to 4-methyl-2 oxopentanoate. From Saccharomyces cerevisiae (strain ATCC 204508 / S288c) (Baker's yeast).
   2582..2600    -  promoter       T7 promoter: promoter for bacteriophage T7 RNA polymerase
   2603..2726    +  CDS            lacZα (fragment): LacZα fragment of β-galactosidase; lacZ fragment
   3849..4152    +  CDS            ccdB (fragment): CcdB, a bacterial toxin that poisons DNA gyrase; ccdB; Plasmids containing the ccdB gene cannot be propagated in standard E. coli strains.
   4200..4469    +  CDS            tnpA (fragment): TN5P_ECOLX - Also known as tnp. Experimental evidence at protein level: Swiss-Prot protein existence level 1. Mediates transposition of transposon Tn5 by a 'cut and paste' mechanism. First, the monomeric transposase binds the 19 bp inverted DNA repeats flanking the transposon. Then, dimerization of the DNA- bound transposase creates a synaptic DNA complex. After nicking of the first DNA strand, excision of the transposon proceeds through a series of intermediates. The transposase then mediates the insertion of the transposon at a new site by strand transfer. The activity of the wild- type tran
   4501..5295    +  CDS            NeoR/KanR: aminoglycoside phosphotransferase from Tn5; aph(3')-II (or nptII); confers resistance to neomycin, kanamycin, and G418 (Geneticin®)
   5316..5366    -  misc_feature   bom (fragment): basis of mobility region from pBR322
   5393..5481    +  promoter       AmpR promoter (fragment): bla
   5501..5548    +  CDS            BleoR (fragment): antibiotic-binding protein; Sh ble from Streptoalloteichus hindustanus; confers resistance to bleomycin, phleomycin, and Zeocin™
   7061..7573    +  CDS            (3-F)Tyr-EGFP (fragment): (3-F)Tyr-EGFP is a basic (constitutively fluorescent) green fluorescent protein published in 2004, derived from Aequorea victoria.
   8060..8076    +  promoter       copia promoter (fragment): strong promoter from the Drosophila transposable element copia (Sinclair et al., 1986)
   8121..8142    +  CDS            BleoR (fragment): antibiotic-binding protein; Sh ble from Streptoalloteichus hindustanus; confers resistance to bleomycin, phleomycin, and Zeocin™
   8280..8868    +  rep_origin     ori: high-copy-number ColE1/pMB1/pBR322/pUC origin of replication
   9051..80      +  CDS            lacI (fragment) (across the origin): lac repressor; lacI; The lac repressor binds to the lac operator to inhibit transcription in E. coli. This inhibition can be relieved by adding lactose or isopropyl-β-D-thiogalactopyranoside (IPTG).
