[The description below was written by a language model from this plasmid's Addgene catalogue record and pLannotate feature annotations shown in this document.]
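Description:
BiFC2 is a yeast expression plasmid built on the pC2YB backbone for bimolecular fluorescence complementation (BiFC) assays. According to the associated publication title, it belongs to a toolset for detecting protein–protein interactions in Candida albicans. It carries the N-terminal portion of a yeast-enhanced monomeric Venus (yEmVenus, amino acids 1–172, followed by a TAA stop codon), inserted by Gibson cloning. A gene of interest can therefore be fused upstream, so that the encoded protein bears the Venus fragment at its C-terminus. In BiFC this non-fluorescent half is paired with a complementary C-terminal Venus fragment fused to a candidate partner. If the two proteins associate, the fragments come together and reconstitute a fluorescent signal. The feature table shows a roughly 510 nt GFP-family coding fragment, which matches the truncated Venus insert in length and type.

In E. coli the 9,063 nt plasmid replicates from a high-copy ColE1/pUC-type origin and is selected with kanamycin through the Tn5-derived NeoR/KanR gene. Selection in yeast relies on the LEU2 auxotrophic marker. An adjacent fragment annotated as Candida albicans NFS1 suggests the marker lies on a segment of C. albicans genomic DNA. No yeast replication origin is annotated, and the record does not say whether the plasmid integrates or replicates autonomously. The promoter and terminator that drive the fusion are also not identified in either the catalogue fields or the annotation. The remaining features are cloning-vector remnants: lac promoter/operator elements, a lacZα fragment, SP6 and T7 promoters, and partial ccdB. The short BleoR, copia and bom hits are probably incidental matches.
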