Addgene plasmid #190047: BiFC2
Purpose: BiFC plasmid for C-terminal tagging of genes with yEmVenus (aa 1–172)
Depositing lab: Patrick Van Dijck. Depositing organization: Katholieke Universiteit Leuven. Publication: A Bimolecular Fluorescence Complementation Tool for Identification of Protein-Protein Interactions in Candida albicans. Subotic A, Swinnen E, Demuyser L, De Keersmaecker H, Mizuno H, Tournu H, Van Dijck P. G3 (Bethesda). 2017 Oct 5;7(10):3509-3520. doi: 10.1534/g3.117.300149. PubMed 28860184.
Backbone
  Vector backbone: pC2YB
  Vector type: Yeast Expression
  Selectable markers: LEU2
Growth in bacteria
  Bacterial resistance: Kanamycin, 50 μg/mL
  Growth temperature: 37°C
  Growth strain: Top10
  Copy number: Unknown
Gene/Insert
  Gene/Insert name: YemVenus (aa1-172 - TAA)
  Cloning method: Gibson Cloning
  Sequencing primers: 5′ CCGTCCGGAATGTCTAAAGGTGAAGAATTATTCACTGG; 3′ CCGACGCGTTTATTCAATGTTGTGTCTAATTTTGAAGTTAGC
Terms and licenses: Academic/Nonprofit Terms; Industry Terms: Not Available to Industry
How to cite: BiFC2 was a gift from Patrick Van Dijck (Addgene plasmid # 190047 ; http://n2t.net/addgene:190047 ; RRID:Addgene_190047)
